>Addgene plasmid #230128 | AiP12694 - pAAV-AiE0715h-minBG-SYFP2-WPRE3-BGHpA (Alias: CN2694) | addgene full sequence | sequence record 461856 | Addgene NGS Result
CCTGCAGGCAGCTGCGCGCTCGCTCGCTCACTGAGGCCGCCCGGGCGTCGGGCGACCTTTGGTCGCCCGG
CCTCAGTGAGCGAGCGAGCGCGCAGAGAGGGAGTGGCCAACTCCATCACTAGGGGTTCCTGCGGCCGCAC
GCGTAGCCTGTTCATAGCCCCAAAGTACTGAAAGGCCTTGCAAAATGCTCATAGGTGGAACAGCAGGAAG
CATCTAGAGCCATCTCAGAGGGAGCCTTCTGCTTCCAGAAATAAATTCACACATTCACAGGTGCTTCCTG
TTTTTTCAAACACCTTGCCCACCTTCTGCACACCAAGCGTGGATTCTGCAAAACGTGAGCCCAACAGGAA
GCTGCCTGCAATTTCAGGTAGCTTTTCTGACTCTTAAAGAGATCTCAAGTATACCTTCAGAGAAATGCCA
GCAAAAACTGTAGTCATTTGGGAAGGAATAAGCCTGGAAGAAAAAGATACAACGAACTAGCACAACGAGG
GTGAGAACATTTTTCATGAAAATGCTGTTTGTAAATTACATTTTTAAACAAATAAATGTGTTTTCTTTAG
GTTTTTAGCTCCTGTGGGTGGAATTAGGAGAACCAGCTGTAAGTGGGTGGTGTTTGTCATATCTCTGCTG
TGAGGGAGGAAGAAGAAGGAGGAAGGCTGGGGTGGAGAGGAGGAAGGAGACCCGCATGGCTGGAATGTCT
CCACTGAGCTCAGGAGCTCGGGCTGGGCATAAAAGTCAGGGCAGAGCCATCTATTGCTTACATTTGCTTC
TGGGATCCAGATCTTTCGAAGCTAGCGCTACCGGTCGCCACCATGGTGAGCAAGGGCGAGGAGCTGTTCA
CCGGGGTGGTGCCCATCCTGGTCGAGCTGGACGGCGACGTAAACGGCCACAAGTTCAGCGTGTCCGGCGA
GGGCGAGGGCGATGCCACCTACGGCAAGCTGACCCTGAAGCTGATCTGCACCACCGGCAAGCTGCCCGTG
CCCTGGCCCACCCTCGTGACCACCCTGGGCTACGGCGTGCAGTGCTTCGCCCGCTACCCCGACCACATGA
AGCAGCACGACTTCTTCAAGTCCGCCATGCCCGAAGGCTACGTCCAGGAGCGCACCATCTTCTTCAAGGA
CGACGGCAACTACAAGACCCGCGCCGAGGTGAAGTTCGAGGGCGACACCCTGGTGAACCGCATCGAGCTG
AAGGGCATCGACTTCAAGGAGGACGGCAACATCCTGGGGCACAAGCTGGAGTACAACTACAACAGCCACA
ACGTCTATATCACCGCCGACAAGCAGAAGAACGGCATCAAGGCCAACTTCAAGATCCGCCACAACATCGA
GGACGGCGGCGTGCAGCTCGCCGACCACTACCAGCAGAACACCCCCATCGGCGACGGCCCCGTGCTGCTG
CCCGACAACCACTACCTGAGCTACCAGTCCAAGCTGAGCAAAGACCCCAACGAGAAGCGCGATCACATGG
TCCTGCTGGAGTTCGTGACCGCCGCCGGGATCACTCTCGGCATGGACGAGCTGTACAAGTAAGTCGACGG
CGCGCCGCGGCCGCGAATTCGATATCATAATCAACCTCTGGATTACAAAATTTGTGAAAGATTGACTGGT
ATTCTTAACTATGTTGCTCCTTTTACGCTATGTGGATACGCTGCTTTAATGCCTTTGTATCATGCTATTG
CTTCCCGTATGGCTTTCATTTTCTCCTCCTTGTATAAATCCTGGTTAGTTCTTGCCACGGCGGAACTCAT
CGCCGCCTGCCTTGCCCGCTGCTGGACAGGGGCTCGGCTGTTGGGCACTGACAATTCCGTGGCTCGAGAG
ATCTTCGACTGTGCCTTCTAGTTGCCAGCCATCTGTTGTTTGCCCCTCCCCCGTGCCTTCCTTGACCCTG
GAAGGTGCCACTCCCACTGTCCTTTCCTAATAAAATGAGGAAATTGCATCGCATTGTCTGAGTAGGTGTC
ATTCTATTCTGGGGGGTGGGGTGGGGCAGGACAGCAAGGGGGAGGATTGGGAAGACAATAGCAGGCATGA
GATCTCACGTGCGGACCGAGCGGCCGCAGGAACCCCTAGTGATGGAGTTGGCCACTCCCTCTCTGCGCGC
TCGCTCGCTCACTGAGGCCGGGCGACCAAAGGTCGCCCGACGCCCGGGCTTTGCCCGGGCGGCCTCAGTG
AGCGAGCGAGCGCGCAGCTGCCTGCAGGGGCGCCTGATGCGGTATTTTCTCCTTACGCATCTGTGCGGTA
TTTCACACCGCATA
[95 nt withheld, positions 2255-2349]
T
[46 nt withheld, positions 2351-2396]
C
[141 nt withheld, positions 2398-2538]
CCTTTGACGTTGGAGTCCACGTTCTTT
[37 nt withheld, positions 2566-2602]
ACTCTATCTCGGGCTATTCTTTTGATTTATAAGGGATTTTGCCGATTTCGGTCTATTGGTTAAAAAATGA
GCTGATTTAACAAAAATTTAACGCGAATTTTAACAAAATATTAACGTTTACAATTTTATGGTGCACTCTC
AGTACAATCTGCTCTGATGCCGCATAGTTAAGCCAGCCCCGACACCCGCCAACACCCGCTGACGCGCCCT
GACGGGCTTGTCTGCTCCCGGCATCCGCTTACAGACAAGCTGTGACCGTCTCCGGGAGCTGCATGTGTCA
GAGGTTTTCACCGTCATCACCGAAACGCGCGAGACGAAAGGGCCTCGTGATACGCCTATTTTTATAGGTT
AATGTCATGATAATAATGGTTTCTTAGACGTCAGGTGGCACTTTTCGGGGAAATGTGCGCGGAACCCCTA
TTTGTTTATTTTTCTAAATACATTCAAATATGTATCCGCTCATGAGACAATAACCCTGATAAATGCTTCA
ATAATATTGAAAAAGGAAGAGTATGAGTATTCAACATTTCCGTGTCGCCCTTATTCCCTTTTTTGCGGCA
TTTTGCCTTCCTGTTTTTGCTCACCCAGAAACGCTGGTGAAAGTAAAAGATGCTGAAGATCAGTTGGGTG
CACGAGTGGGTTACATCGAACTGGATCTCAACAGCGGTAAGATCCTTGAGAGTTTTCGCCCCGAAGAACG
TTTTCCAATGATGAGCACTTTTAAAGTTCTGCTATGTGGCGCGGTATTATCCCGTATTGACGCCGGGCAA
GAGCAACTCGGTCGCCGCATACACTATTCTCAGAATGACTTGGTTGAGTACTCACCAGTCACAGAAAAGC
ATCTTACGGATGGCATGACAGTAAGAGAATTATGCAGTGCTGCCATAACCATGAGTGATAACACTGCGGC
CAACTTACTTCTGACAACGATCGGAGGACCGAAGGAGCTAACCGCTTTTTTGCACAACATGGGGGATCAT
GTAACTCGCCTTGATCGTTGGGAACCGGAGCTGAATGAAGCCATACCAAACGACGAGCGTGACACCACGA
TGCCTGTAGCAATGGCAACAACGTTGCGCAAACTATTAACTGGCGAACTACTTACTCTAGCTTCCCGGCA
ACAATTAATAGACTGGATGGAGGCGGATAAAGTTGCAGGACCACTTCTGCGCTCGGCCCTTCCGGCTGGC
TGGTTTATTGCTGATAAATCTGGAGCCGGTGAGCGTGGGTCTCGCGGTATCATTGCAGCACTGGGGCCAG
ATGGTAAGCCCTCCCGTATCGTAGTTATCTACACGACGGGGAGTCAGGCAACTATGGATGAACGAAATAG
ACAGATCGCTGAGATAGGTGCCTCACTGATTAAGCATTGGTAACTGTCAGACCAAGTTTACTCATATATA
CTTTAGATTGATTTAAAACTTCATTTTTAATTTAAAAGGATCTAGGTGAAGATCCTTTTTGATAATCTCA
TGACCAAAATCCCTTAACGTGAGTTTTCGTTCCACTGAGCGTCAGACCCCGTAGAAAAGATCAAAGGATC
TTCTTGAGATCCTTTTTTTCTGCGCGTAATCTGCTGCTTGCAAACAAAAAAACCACCGCTACCAGCGGTG
GTTTGTTTGCCGGATCAAGAGCTACCAACTCTTTTTCCGAAGGTAACTGGCTTCAGCAGAGCGCAGATAC
CAAATACTGTTCTTCTAGTGTAGCCGTAGTTAGGCCACCACTTCAAGAACTCTGTAGCACCGCCTACATA
CCTCGCTCTGCTAATCCTGTTACCAGTGGCTGCTGCCAGTGGCGATAAGTCGTGTCTTACCGGGTTGGAC
TCAAGACGATAGTTACCGGATAAGGCGCAGCGGTCGGGCTGAACGGGGGGTTCGTGCACACAGCCCAGCT
TGGAGCGAACGACCTACACCGAACTGAGATACCTACAGCGTGAGCTATGAGAAAGCGCCACGCTTCCCGA
AGGGAGAAAGGCGGACAGGTATCCGGTAAGCGGCAGGGTCGGAACAGGAGAGCGCACGAGGGAGCTTCCA
GGGGGAAACGCCTGGTATCTTTATAGTCCTGTCGGGTTTCGCCACCTCTGACTTGAGCGTCGATTTTTGT
GATGCTCGTCAGGGGGGCGGAGCCTATGGAAAAACGCCAGCAACGCGGCCTTTTTACGGTTCCTGGCCTT
TTGCTGGCCTTTTGCTCACATGT
Features (pLannotate 1.2.2; 14 found; start..end, strand, type, name):
     12..39      +  repeat_region  AAV2 ITR (fragment): inverted terminal repeat of adeno-associated virus serotype 2 inverted
     68..95      +  repeat_region  AAV2 ITR (fragment): inverted terminal repeat of adeno-associated virus serotype 2 inverted
    813..1529    +  CDS            SYFP2: SYFP2 is a basic (constitutively fluorescent) yellow fluorescent protein published in 2006, derived from Aequorea victoria. It is reported to be a very rapidly-maturing monomer with moderate acid sensitivity.
   1569..1726    +  misc_feature   WPRE (fragment): woodchuck hepatitis virus posttranscriptional regulatory element
   1732..1812    +  misc_feature   WPRE (fragment): woodchuck hepatitis virus posttranscriptional regulatory element
   1829..1940    +  polyA_signal   bGH poly(A) signal: bovine growth hormone polyadenylation signal
   2058..2198    +  repeat_region  AAV2 ITR: inverted terminal repeat of adeno-associated virus serotype 2 inverted
   2203..2254    -  misc_feature   bom (fragment): basis of mobility region from pBR322
   2273..2728    +  rep_origin     f1 ori (sequence partly withheld): f1 bacteriophage origin of replication; arrow indicates direction of (+) strand synthesis
   2729..2778    -  misc_feature   bom (fragment): basis of mobility region from pBR322
   2880..2915    -  CDS            rop (fragment): Rop protein, which maintains plasmids at low copy number; rop
   3010..3114    +  promoter       AmpR promoter: bla
   3115..3975    +  CDS            AmpR: β-lactamase; bla; confers resistance to ampicillin, carbenicillin, and related antibiotics
   4146..4734    +  rep_origin     ori: high-copy-number ColE1/pMB1/pBR322/pUC origin of replication
