[The description below was written by a language model from this plasmid's Addgene catalogue record and pLannotate feature annotations shown in this document.]
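Description:
AiP12694 - pAAV-AiE0715h-minBG-SYFP2-WPRE3-BGHpA (alias CN2694) is an AAV transfer plasmid built on a pAAV2 backbone, intended for packaging a reporter genome into recombinant adeno-associated virus for delivery to brain tissue. In bacteria it is maintained at high copy through a ColE1/pUC-type origin and selected with ampicillin via the β-lactamase gene and its native promoter. An f1 phage origin is also present, together with short remnants of the pBR322 bom and rop regions that appear to be backbone leftovers. The sequenced record is 4,795 nt.

The payload lies between AAV2 inverted terminal repeats, which provide the cis signals for replication and encapsidation of the genome. The right-hand ITR is annotated in full, whereas the left one is detected only as two short fragments, which may reflect the difficulty of sequencing or annotating these hairpin-forming repeats. Between the left ITR and the reporter is an unannotated stretch of roughly 700 nt that, according to the construct name and catalogue fields, holds the AiE0715h enhancer followed by the minimal beta-globin promoter (minBG). A minimal promoter of this kind has little activity on its own, so expression depends on the adjacent enhancer and is expected to follow its cell-type specificity. The transcript encodes SYFP2, a rapidly maturing monomeric yellow fluorescent protein, followed by WPRE3, a shortened woodchuck posttranscriptional element (annotated as two WPRE fragments) that boosts expression while conserving packaging capacity, and the bovine growth hormone polyadenylation signal.

The plasmid belongs to a collection of enhancer AAVs for genetic access to cortical cell types. It serves to fluorescently label the brain cell populations in which AiE0715h is active, though the record does not specify which populations those are.
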