Addgene plasmid #230128: AiP12694 - pAAV-AiE0715h-minBG-SYFP2-WPRE3-BGHpA (Alias: CN2694)
Purpose: AiE0715h is an enhancer sequence, designed to drive AAV-mediated transgene expression in specific populations of brain cells
Depositing lab: Allen Institute for Brain Science & Boaz Levi. Depositing organization: Allen Institute. Publication: A suite of enhancer AAVs and transgenic mouse lines for genetic access to cortical cell types. Ben-Simon Y, Hooper M, Narayan S, Daigle TL, Dwivedi D, Way SW, Oster A, Stafford DA, Mich JK, Taormina MJ, Martinez RA, Opitz-Araya X, Roth JR, Alexander JR, Allen S, Amster A, Arbuckle J, Ayala A, Baker PM, Bakken TE, Barcelli T, Barta S, Bendrick J, Bertagnolli D, Bielstein C, Bishwakarma P, Bowlus J, Boyer G, Brouner K, Casian B, Casper T, Chakka AB, Chakrabarty R, Chance RK, Chavan S, Clark M, Colbert K, Collman F, Daniel S, Departee M, DiValentin P, Donadio N, Dotson N, Egdorf T, Fliss T, Gabitto M, Garcia J, Gary A, Gasperini M, Gloe J, Goldy J, Gore BB, Graybuck L, Greisman N, Haeseleer F, Halterman C, Haradon Z, Hastings SD, Helback O, Ho W, Hockemeyer D, Huang C, Huff S, Hunker A, Johansen N, Jones D, Juneau Z, Kalmbach B, Kannan M, Khem S, Kussick E, Kutsal R, Larsen R, Lee C, Lee AY, Leibly M, Lenz GH, Li S, Liang E, Lusk N, Madigan Z, Malloy J, Malone J, McCue R, Melchor J, Mollenkopf T, Moosman S, Morin E, Newman D, Ng L, Ngo K, Omstead V, Otto S, Oyama A, Pena N, Pham T, Phillips E, Pom CA, Potekhina L, Ransford S, Ray PL, Rette D, Reynoldson C, Rimorin C, Rocha D, Ruiz A, Sanchez REA, Sawyer L, Sedeno-Cortes A, Sevigny JP, Shapovalova N, Shepard N, Shulga L, Sigler AR, Siverts L, Soliman S, Somasundaram S, Staats B, Stewart K, Szelenyi E, Tieu M, Trader C, Tran A, van Velthoven CTJ, Walker M, Wang Y, Weed N, Wirthlin M, Wood T, Wynalda B, Yao Z, Zhou T, Ariza J, Dee N, Reding M, Ronellenfitch K, Mufti S, Sunkin SM, Smith KA, Esposito L, Waters J, Thyagarajan B, Yao S, Lein ES, Zeng H, Levi BP, Ngai J, Ting JT, Tasic B. Cell. 2025 May 16:S0092-8674(25)00513-6. doi: 10.1016/j.cell.2025.05.002. PubMed 40403729.
Backbone
  Vector backbone: pAAV2
  Vector type: AAV
Growth in bacteria
  Bacterial resistance: Ampicillin, 100 μg/mL
  Growth temperature: 37°C
  Growth strain: NEB Stable
  Copy number: High Copy
Gene/Insert
  Gene/Insert name: SYFP2
  Species: Synthetic
  Promoter: minBG
  Cloning method: Gibson Cloning
Terms and licenses: Academic/Nonprofit Terms; Industry Terms: Not Available to Industry
How to cite: AiP12694 - pAAV-AiE0715h-minBG-SYFP2-WPRE3-BGHpA (Alias: CN2694) was a gift from Allen Institute for Brain Science & Boaz Levi (Addgene plasmid # 230128 ; http://n2t.net/addgene:230128 ; RRID:Addgene_230128)
